>Addgene plasmid #160389 | GFP-ATG8(416)/GFP-AUT7(416) | addgene full sequence | sequence record 314524 | Addgene NGS Result
TAATACGACTCACTATAGGGCGAATTGGAGCTCCACCGCGGTGGCGGCCGCTCTAGAACTAGTAGGTCTC
GCAAGAGAGCTGGTCAACAGAATCCAAAAATTGAGAAAGAAGTGTGGTTTGGAAGCCACCGACGATGTTT
TAGTGGAGTACGAATTAGTTAAAGATACTATCGACTTTGAAGCCATTGTCAAAGAACATTTTGATATGTT
AAGCAAGACCTGTAGATCCGACATTGCCAAATATGACGGCTCAAAGACAGACCCAATTGGTGATGAAGAA
CAATCTATTAATGACACCATTTTCAAATTAAAAGTGTTCAAATTATGAAAACAACTCATATAAATACGTA
CAAATTTTTCTCTACTCGAAGTGATATAGATGTATATGTGTAAGTTTACGTTTAAGTTAGAGTCATGTAA
TGCTAACTGTCTCCACCGATAATGTTGTATAATACCCGTGAAATCATAGCACATGATATATCATCACCCG
GAGGCCGGTTATTTTCGGCGGCGGCAAAAATATTTGGTATAATTATGGAAATACAAAAAGGGGAACCATT
AAAGGTTGAGGAGGGGATTGATAAGAGAATCTAATAATTGTAAAGTTGAGAAAATCATAATAAAATAATT
ACTAGAGACATGGGATCCGGTAAAGGAGAAGAACTTTTCACTGGAGTTGTCCCAATTCTTGTTGAATTAG
ATGGTGATGTTAATGGGCACAAATTTTCTGTCAGTGGAGAGGGTGAAGGTGATGCAACATACGGAAAACT
TACCCTTAAATTTATTTGCACTACTGGAAAACTACCTGTTCCATGGCCAACACTTGTCACTACTTTCACT
TATGGTGTTCAATGCTTTTCAAGATACCCAGATCATATGAAACGGCATGACTTTTTCAAGAGTGCCATGC
CCGAAGGTTATGTACAGGAAAGAACTATATTTTTCAAAGATGACGGGAACTACAAGACACGTGCTGAAGT
CAAGTTTGAAGGTGATACCCTTGTTAATAGAATCGAGTTAAAAGGTATTGATTTTAAAGAAGATGGAAAC
ATTCTTGGACACAAATTGGAATACAACTATAACTCACACAATGTATACATCATGGCAGACAAACAAAAGA
ATGGAATCAAAGTTAACTTCAAAATTAGACACAACATTGAAGATGGAAGCGTTCAACTAGCAGACCATTA
TCAACAAAATACTCCAATTGGCGATGGCCCTGTCCTTTTACCAGACAACCATTACCTGTCCACACAATCT
GCCCTTTCGAAAGATCCCAACGAAAAGAGAGACCACATGGTCCTTCTTGAGTTTGTAACAGCTGCTGGGA
TTACACATGGCATGGATGAACTATACAAAGGATCCAAGTCTACATTTAAGTCTGAATATCCATTTGAAAA
AAGGAAGGCGGAGTCGGAGAGGATTGCTGACAGGTTCAAGAATAGGATACCTGTGATTTGCGAAAAAGCT
GAAAAGTCAGATATTCCAGAGATTGATAAGCGTAAATATCTAGTTCCTGCTGACCTTACCGTAGGGCAAT
TTGTTTATGTTATAAGAAAGAGAATTATGCTACCCCCTGAGAAGGCCATCTTCATTTTTGTCAATGATAC
TTTGCCACCTACTGCGGCGTTGATGTCTGCCATATATCAAGAACACAAGGATAAGGACGGGTTTTTGTAT
GTCACTTACTCAGGAGAAAATACATTTGGCAGGTAGTCTTTTATATGAAAAGAAATGAAGCGTTAACATC
TAAAATCGAAATTATAGGGACTCATTAGCCATCTATTGTTCCAGTATAAGAATGTTTACATAAAAAATTC
GAAAAAAAAAGATAAAATAAGGGAAAAATATATATATATTCATTAAGAAGTTTTGTACACAACGGAGCCA
AGATTTCGAATTCGAGCTCGTTTTCGACACTGGATGGCGGCGTTAGTATCGAATCGACAGCAGTATAGCG
ACCAGCATTCACATACGATTGACGCATGATATTACTTTCTGCGCACTTAACTTCGCATCTGGGCAGATGA
TGTCGAGGCGAAAAAAAATATAAATCACGCTAACATTTGATTAAAATAGAACAACTACAATATAAAAAAA
CTATACAAATGACAAGTTCTTGAAAACAAGAATCTTTTTATTGTCAGTACTGATTAGGGGCAGGGCATGC
TCATGTAGAGCGCCTGCTCGCCGTCCGAGGCGGTGCCGTCGTACAGGGCGGTGTCCAGGCCGCAGAGGGT
GAACCCCATCCGCCGGTACGCGTGGATCGCCGGTGCGTTGACGTTGGTGACCTCCAGCCAGAGGTGCCCG
GCGCCCCGCTCGCGGGCGAACTCCGTCGCGAGCCCCATCAACGCGCGCCCGACCCCGTGCCCCCGGTGCT
CCGGGGCGACCTCGATGTCCTCGACGGTCAGCCGGCGGTTCCAGCCGGAGTACGAGACGACCACGAAGCC
CGCCAGGTCGCCGTCGTCCCCGTACGCGACGAACGTCCGGGAGTCCGGGTCGCCGTCCTCCCCGTCGTCC
GATTCGTCGTCCGATTCGTCGTCGGGGAACACCTTGGTCAGGGGCGGGTCCACCGGCACCTCCCGCAGGG
TGAAGCCGTCCCCGGTGGCGGTGACGCGGAAGACGGTGTCGGTGGTGAAGGACCCATCCAGTGCCTCGAT
GGCCTCGGCGTCCCCCGGGACACTGGTGCGGTACCGGTAAGCCGTGTCGTCAAGAGTGGTACCCATGGTT
GTTTATGTTCGGATGTGATGTGAGAACTGTATCCTAGCAAGATTTTAAAAGGAAGTATATGAAAGAAGAA
CCTCAGTGGCAAATCCTAACCTTTTATATTTCTCTACAGGGGCGCGGCGTGGGGACAATTCAACGCGTCT
GTGAGGGGAGCGTTTCCCTGCTCGCAGGTCTGCAGCGAGGAGCCGTAATTTTTGCTTCGCGCCGTGCGGC
CATCAAAATGTATGGATGCAAATGATTATACATGGGGATGTATGGGCTAAATGTACGGGCGACAGTCACA
TCATGCCCCTGAGCTGCGCACGTCAAGACTGTCAAGGAGGGTATTCTGGGCCTCCATGTCGCTGGCCGGG
TGACCCGGCGGGGACGAGGCAAGCTAAACAGATCTGGCGCGCCTTAATTAACCCGGGGATCCGTCGACCT
GCAGCGTACGAAGCTTCAGCTGGCGGCCGCTCTAGCAGCTTTTGTTCCCTTTAGTGAGGGTTAATTTCGA
GCTTGGCGTAATCATGGTCATAGCTGTTTCCTGTGTGAAATTGTTATCCGCTCACAATTCCACACAACAT
ACGAGCCGGAAGCATAAAGTGTAAAGCCTGGGGTGCCTAATGAGTGAGCTAACTCACATTAATTGCGTTG
CGCTCACTGCCCGCTTTCCAGTCGGGAAACCTGTCGTGCCAGCTGCATTAATGAATCGGCCAACGCGCGG
GGAGAGGCGGTTTGCGTATTGGGCGCTCTTCCGCTTCCTCGCTCACTGACTCGCTGCGCTCGGTCGTTCG
GCTGCGGCGAGCGGTATCAGCTCACTCAAAGGCGGTAATACGGTTATCCACAGAATCAGGGGATAACGCA
GGAAAGAACATGTGAGCAAAAGGCCAGCAAAAGGCCAGGAACCGTAAAAAGGCCGCGTTGCTGGCGTTTT
TCCATAGGCTCCGCCCCCCTGACGAGCATCACAAAAATCGACGCTCAAGTCAGAGGTGGCGAAACCCGAC
AGGACTATAAAGATACCAGGCGTTTCCCCCTGGAAGCTCCCTCGTGCGCTCTCCTGTTCCGACCCTGCCG
CTTACCGGATACCTGTCCGCCTTTCTCCCTTCGGGAAGCGTGGCGCTTTCTCATAGCTCACGCTGTAGGT
ATCTCAGTTCGGTGTAGGTCGTTCGCTCCAAGCTGGGCTGTGTGCACGAACCCCCCGTTCAGCCCGACCG
CTGCGCCTTATCCGGTAACTATCGTCTTGAGTCCAACCCGGTAAGACACGACTTATCGCCACTGGCAGCA
GCCACTGGTAACAGGATTAGCAGAGCGAGGTATGTAGGCGGTGCTACAGAGTTCTTGAAGTGGTGGCCTA
ACTACGGCTACACTAGAAGAACAGTATTTGGTATCTGCGCTCTGCTGAAGCCAGTTACCTTCGGAAAAAG
AGTTGGTAGCTCTTGATCCGGCAAACAAACCACCGCTGGTAGCGGTGGTTTTTTTGTTTGCAAGCAGCAG
ATTACGCGCAGAAAAAAAGGATCTCAAGAAGATCCTTTGATCTTTTCTACGGGGTCTGACGCTCAGTGGA
ACGAAAACTCACGTTAAGGGATTTTGGTCATGAGATTATCAAAAAGGATCTTCACCTAGATCCTTTTAAA
TTAAAAATGAAGTTTTAAATCAATCTAAAGTATATATGAGTAAACTTGGTCTGACAGTTACCAATGCTTA
ATCAGTGAGGCACCTATCTCAGCGATCTGTCTATTTCGTTCATCCATAGTTGCCTGACTCCCCGTCGTGT
AGATAACTACGATACGGGAGGGCTTACCATCTGGCCCCAGTGCTGCAATGATACCGCGAGACCCACGCTC
ACCGGCTCCAGATTTATCAGCAATAAACCAGCCAGCCGGAAGGGCCGAGCGCAGAAGTGGTCCTGCAACT
TTATCCGCCTCCATCCAGTCTATTAATTGTTGCCGGGAAGCTAGAGTAAGTAGTTCGCCAGTTAATAGTT
TGCGCAACGTTGTTGCCATTGCTACAGGCATCGTGGTGTCACGCTCGTCGTTTGGTATGGCTTCATTCAG
CTCCGGTTCCCAACGATCAAGGCGAGTTACATGATCCCCCATGTTGTGCAAAAAAGCGGTTAGCTCCTTC
GGTCCTCCGATCGTTGTCAGAAGTAAGTTGGCCGCAGTGTTATCACTCATGGTTATGGCAGCACTGCATA
ATTCTCTTACTGTCATGCCATCCGTAAGATGCTTTTCTGTGACTGGTGAGTACTCAACCAAGTCATTCTG
AGAATAGTGTATGCGGCGACCGAGTTGCTCTTGCCCGGCGTCAATACGGGATAATACCGCGCCACATAGC
AGAACTTTAAAAGTGCTCATCATTGGAAAACGTTCTTCGGGGCGAAAACTCTCAAGGATCTTACCGCTGT
TGAGATCCAGTTCGATGTAACCCACTCGTGCACCCAACTGATCTTCAGCATCTTTTACTTTCACCAGCGT
TTCTGGGTGAGCAAAAACAGGAAGGCAAAATGCCGCAAAAAAGGGAATAAGGGCGACACGGAAATGTTGA
ATACTCATACTCTTCCTTTTTCAATATTATTGAAGCATTTATCAGGGTTATTGTCTCATGAGCGGATACA
TATTTGAATGTATTTAGAAAAATAAACAAATAGGGGTTCCGCGCACATTTCCCCGAAAAGTGCCACCTGG
GTCCTTTTCATCACGTGCTATAAAAATAATTATAATTTAAATTTTTTAATATAAATATATAAATTAAAAA
TAGAAAGTAAAAAAAGAAATTAAAGAAAAAATAGTTTTTGTTTTCCGAAGATGTAAAAGACTCTAGGGGG
ATCGCCAACAAATACTACCTTTTATCTTGCTCTTCCTGCTCTCAGGTATTAATGCCGAATTGTTTCATCT
TGTCTGTGTAGAAGACCACACACGAAAATCCTGTGATTTTACATTTTACTTATCGTTAATCGAATGTATA
TCTATTTAATCTGCTTTTCTTGTCTAATAAATATATATGTAAAGTACGCTTTTTGTTGAAATTTTTTAAA
CCTTTGTTTATTTTTTTTTCTTCATTCCGTAACTCTTCTACCTTCTTTATTTACTTTCTAAAATCCAAAT
ACAAAACATAAAAATAAATAAACACAGAGTAAATTCCCAAATTATTCCATCATTAAAAGATACGAGGCGC
GTGTAAGTTACAGGCAAGCGATCCGTCTAAGAAACCATTATTATCATGACATTAACCTATAAAAATAGGC
GTATCACGAGGCCCTTTCGTCTCGCGCGTTTCGGTGATGACGGTGAAAACCTCTGACACATGCAGCTCCC
GGAGACGGTCACAGCTTGTCTGTAAGCGGATGCCGGGAGCAGACAAGCCCGTCAGGGCGCGTCAGCGGGT
GTTGGCGGGTGTCGGGGCTGGCTTAACTATGCGGCATCAGAGCAGATTGTACTGAGAGTGCACCATACCA
CCTTTTCAATTCATCATTTTTTTTTTATTCTTTTTTTTGATTTCGGTTTCCTTGAAATTTTTTTGATTCG
GTAATCTCCGAACAGAAGGAAGAACGAAGGAAGGAGCACAGACTTAGATTGGTATATATACGCATATGTA
GTGTTGAAGAAACATGAAATTGCCCAGTATTCTTAACCCAACTGCACAGAACAAAAACCTGCAGGAAACG
AAGATAAATCATGTCGAAAGCTACATATAAGGAACGTGCTGCTACTCATCCTAGTCCTGTTGCTGCCAAG
CTATTTAATATCATGCACGAAAAGCAAACAAACTTGTGTGCTTCATTGGATGTTCGTACCACCAAGGAAT
TACTGGAGTTAGTTGAAGCATTAGGTCCCAAAATTTGTTTACTAAAAACACATGTGGATATCTTGACTGA
TTTTTCCATGGAGGGCACAGTTAAGCCGCTAAAGGCATTATCCGCCAAGTACAATTTTTTACTCTTCGAA
GACAGAAAATTTGCTGACATTGGTAATACAGTCAAATTGCAGTACTCTGCGGGTGTATACAGAATAGCAG
AATGGGCAGACATTACGAATGCACACGGTGTGGTGGGCCCAGGTATTGTTAGCGGTTTGAAGCAGGCGGC
AGAAGAAGTAACAAAGGAACCTAGAGGCCTTTTGATGTTAGCAGAATTGTCATGCAAGGGCTCCCTATCT
ACTGGAGAATATACTAAGGGTACTGTTGACATTGCGAAGAGCGACAAAGATTTTGTTATCGGCTTTATTG
CTCAAAGAGACATGGGTGGAAGAGATGAAGGTTACGATTGGTTGATTATGACACCCGGTGTGGGTTTAGA
TGACAAGGGAGACGCATTGGGTCAACAGTATAGAACCGTGGATGATGTGGTCTCTACAGGATCTGACATT
ATTATTGTTGGAAGAGGACTATTTGCAAAGGGAAGGGATGCTAAGGTAGAGGGTGAACGTTACAGAAAAG
CAGGCTGGGAAGCATATTTGAGAAGATGCGGCCAGCAAAACTAAAAAACTGTATTATAAGTAAATGCATG
TATACTAAACTCACAAATTAGAGCTTCAATTTAATTATATCAGTTATTACCCTATGCGGTGTGAAATACC
GCACAGATGCGTAAGGAGAAAATACCGCATCAGGAAATTGTAAGCGTTAATATTTTGTTAAAATTCGCGT
TAAATTTTTGTTAAATCAGCTCATTTTTTAACCAATAGGCCGAAATCGGCAAAATCCCTTATAAATCAAA
AGAATAGACCGAGATAGGGT
[37 nt withheld, positions 7441-7477]
AAAGAACGTGGACTCCAACGTCAAAGG
[49 nt withheld, positions 7505-7553]
T
[91 nt withheld, positions 7555-7645]
G
[124 nt withheld, positions 7647-7770]
CCATTCGCCATTCAGGCTGCGCAACTGTTGGGAAGGGCGATCGGTGCGGGCCTCTTCGCTATTACGCCAG
CTGGCGAAAGGGGGATGTGCTGCAAGGCGATTAAGTTGGGTAACGCCAGGGTTTTCCCAGTCACGACGTT
GTAAAACGACGGCCAGTGAATTG
Features (pLannotate 1.2.2; 24 found; start..end, strand, type, name):
      1..19      +  promoter       T7 promoter: promoter for bacteriophage T7 RNA polymerase
     28..63      +  misc_feature   MCS (fragment): pBluescript multiple cloning site
     61..474     -  CDS            YBH7_YEAST: Protein uncertain: Swiss-Prot protein existence level 5. From Saccharomyces cerevisiae (strain ATCC 204508 / S288c) (Baker's yeast).
    640..1359    +  CDS            sg12: sg12 is a basic (constitutively fluorescent) long stokes shift fluorescent protein published in 1997, derived from Aequorea victoria.
   1366..1713    +  CDS            ATG8: ATG8_YEAST - Also known as APG8, AUT7, CVT5. Experimental evidence at protein level: Swiss-Prot protein existence level 1. Ubiquitin-like modifier involved in cytoplasm to vacuole transport (Cvt) vesicles and autophagosomes formation. With ATG4, mediates the delivery of the vesicles and autophagosomes to the vacuole via the microtubule cytoskeleton. Required for selective autophagic degradation of the nucleus (nucleophagy) as well as for mitophagy which contributes to regulate mitochondrial quantity and quality by eliminating the mitochondria to a basal level to fulfill cellular energy require
   1951..2148    -  terminator     TEF terminator: Ashbya gossypii TEF terminator
   2156..2720    -  CDS            NrsR (fragment): nourseothricin acetyltransferase; Streptomyces noursei nat1; confers resistance to nourseothricin
   2727..3070    -  promoter       TEF promoter: Ashbya gossypii TEF promoter
   3198..3216    -  promoter       T3 promoter: promoter for bacteriophage T3 RNA polymerase
   3261..3277    -  protein_bind   lac operator: The lac repressor binds to the lac operator to inhibit transcription in E. coli. This inhibition can be relieved by adding lactose or isopropyl-β-D-thiogalactopyranoside (IPTG). lac repressor encoded by lacI
   3285..3315    -  promoter       lac promoter: promoter for the E. coli lac operon
   3330..3351    -  protein_bind   CAP binding site: CAP binding activates transcription in the presence of cAMP. E. coli catabolite activator protein
   3364..3456    -  CDS            lacI (fragment): lac repressor; lacI; The lac repressor binds to the lac operator to inhibit transcription in E. coli. This inhibition can be relieved by adding lactose or isopropyl-β-D-thiogalactopyranoside (IPTG).
   3639..4227    -  rep_origin     ori: high-copy-number ColE1/pMB1/pBR322/pUC origin of replication
   4398..5258    -  CDS            AmpR: β-lactamase; bla; confers resistance to ampicillin, carbenicillin, and related antibiotics
   5259..5363    -  promoter       AmpR promoter: bla
   5400..5903    +  misc_feature   CEN/ARS: S. cerevisiae CEN6 centromere fused to an autonomously replicating sequence
   5971..6006    +  CDS            rop (fragment): Rop protein, which maintains plasmids at low copy number; rop
   6108..6157    +  misc_feature   bom (fragment): basis of mobility region from pBR322
   6165..6380    +  promoter       URA3 promoter: S. cerevisiae URA3
   6381..7184    +  CDS            URA3: orotidine-5'-phosphate decarboxylase, required for uracil biosynthesis; S. cerevisiae URA3; yeast auxotrophic marker, counterselectable with 5-fluoroorotic acid (5-FOA)
   7263..7314    +  misc_feature   bom (fragment): basis of mobility region from pBR322
   7342..7770    -  rep_origin     f1 ori (sequence partly withheld): f1 bacteriophage origin of replication; arrow indicates direction of (+) strand synthesis
   7774..7931    -  CDS            lacZα (fragment): LacZα fragment of β-galactosidase; lacZ fragment
