[The description below was written by a language model from this plasmid's Addgene catalogue record and pLannotate feature annotations shown in this document.]
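Description:
GFP-ATG8(416)/GFP-AUT7(416) is a low-copy yeast expression shuttle plasmid built on the pAG36 backbone, a CEN/ARS vector of about 7.9 kb in total. In E. coli it replicates from a high-copy ColE1/pUC-type origin and is selected with ampicillin through the β-lactamase gene. An f1 origin and remnants of a pBluescript-style cloning region (T7 and T3 promoters, lac promoter/operator, lacZα fragment) are also annotated. In Saccharomyces cerevisiae the CEN6/ARS element gives stable, near single-copy maintenance. The dominant drug marker is a nourseothricin acetyltransferase (nat1) cassette driven by the Ashbya gossypii TEF promoter and terminator, which allows selection in strains without auxotrophic mutations. The feature table also shows an intact URA3 gene with its own promoter, so uracil prototrophy selection and 5-FOA counterselection appear possible, although the catalogue lists only nourseothricin as the selectable marker.

The payload is the budding yeast ATG8 (AUT7) coding sequence fused at its N terminus to an Aequorea victoria-derived GFP variant and expressed from the endogenous ATG8 promoter. The annotated upstream genomic region, which overlaps an uncertain yeast ORF on the opposite strand, presumably corresponds to this native promoter sequence. The insert was moved by restriction cloning (EcoRI/NsiI) from an earlier URA3-marked plasmid of the same name. Atg8 is a ubiquitin-like modifier that is involved in forming Cvt vesicles and autophagosomes and in delivering them to the vacuole. A GFP-Atg8 fusion expressed at native levels is therefore generally used as a fluorescent reporter for autophagosome formation and autophagic flux. The record itself states only the expression purpose and NAT selection.
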