Addgene plasmid #160389: GFP-ATG8(416)/GFP-AUT7(416)
Purpose: Expresses ATG8 fused at the N terminus to GFP under the control of the endogenous promoter , NAT selection
Depositing lab: John McCusker. Depositing organization: Duke University.
Backbone
  Vector backbone: pAG36
  Backbone size w/o insert (bp): 5313
  Total vector size (bp): 7936
  Vector type: Yeast Expression ; CEN/ARS
  Selectable markers: Nourseothricin
Growth in bacteria
  Bacterial resistance: Ampicillin, 100 μg/mL
  Growth temperature: 37°C
  Growth strain: DH5alpha
  Copy number: High Copy
Gene/Insert
  Gene/Insert name: autophagy-related 8 (alt names: AUT7; ATG8)
  Species: S. cerevisiae (budding yeast)
  Insert size (bp): 1077
  Entrez Gene: ATG8 (a.k.a. YBL078C, APG8, AUT7, CVT5)
  Promoter: Endogenous ATG8 promoter
  Cloning method: Restriction Enzyme; 5′ cloning site EcoRI (not destroyed); 3′ cloning site NsiI (not destroyed)
  Sequencing primers: 5′ NA; 3′ NA
Resource information
  A portion of this plasmid was derived from a plasmid made by: Insert obtained from GFP-ATG8(416)/GFP-AUT7(416) (Addgene 49425)
Terms and licenses: Academic/Nonprofit Terms; Industry Terms: Not Available to Industry
How to cite: GFP-ATG8(416)/GFP-AUT7(416) was a gift from John McCusker (Addgene plasmid # 160389 ; http://n2t.net/addgene:160389 ; RRID:Addgene_160389)
